# Supplementary material for: Applying the auxin-based degron system for the inducible, reversible and complete protein degradation in Komagataella phaffii
Source: iScience. 2022 Aug 6;25(9):104888. doi: 10.1016/j.isci.2022.104888 (PMC9420516; doi:10.1016/j.isci.2022.104888)
Supplement: Data S1. Vector files of all plasmids cloned in this study, related to STAR Methods [file mmc2.zip › Plasmid maps/pAEA438_pHYG-AID-6HA.ape]

LOCUS       addgene_plasmid_        4523 bp ds-DNA     circular     05-AUG-2020
DEFINITION  C-terminal AID*-6HA degron cassette with HygR marker for S.
            cerevisiae.
ACCESSION   .
VERSION     .
KEYWORDS    pHyg-AID*-6HA
SOURCE      synthetic DNA construct
  ORGANISM  synthetic DNA construct
REFERENCE   1  (bases 1 to 4523)
  AUTHORS   Morawska M, Ulrich HD
  TITLE     An expanded tool kit for the auxin-inducible degron system in
            budding yeast.
  JOURNAL   Yeast. 2013 Sep;30(9):341-51. doi: 10.1002/yea.2967. Epub 2013 Jul
            23.
  PUBMED    23836714
REFERENCE   2  (bases 1 to 4523)
  AUTHORS   .
  TITLE     Direct Submission
  JOURNAL   Exported Aug 6, 2018 from SnapGene Server 1.1.58
            http://www.snapgene.com
COMMENT     
COMMENT     ApEinfo:methylated:1
FEATURES             Location/Qualifiers
     source          1..4523
                     /organism="synthetic DNA construct"
                     /mol_type="other DNA"
                     /locus_tag="source:synthetic DNA construct"
                     /label="source:synthetic DNA construct"
                     /ApEinfo_label="source:synthetic DNA construct"
                     /ApEinfo_fwdcolor="pink"
                     /ApEinfo_revcolor="pink"
                     /ApEinfo_graphicformat="arrow_data {{0 1 2 0 0 -1} {} 0}
                     width 5 offset 0"
     CDS             226..315
                     /codon_start=1
                     /product="three tandem HA epitope tags"
                     /translation="YPYDVPDYAGYPYDVPDYAGSYPYDVPDYA"
                     /locus_tag="3xHA"
                     /label="3xHA"
                     /ApEinfo_label="3xHA"
                     /ApEinfo_fwdcolor="#e9d024"
                     /ApEinfo_revcolor="#e9d024"
                     /ApEinfo_graphicformat="arrow_data {{0 1 2 0 0 -1} {} 0}
                     width 5 offset 0"
     CDS             322..411
                     /codon_start=1
                     /product="three tandem HA epitope tags"
                     /translation="YPYDVPDYAGYPYDVPDYAGSYPYDVPDYA"
                     /locus_tag="3xHA(1)"
                     /label="3xHA(1)"
                     /ApEinfo_label="3xHA"
                     /ApEinfo_fwdcolor="#e9d024"
                     /ApEinfo_revcolor="#e9d024"
                     /ApEinfo_graphicformat="arrow_data {{0 1 2 0 0 -1} {} 0}
                     width 5 offset 0"
     promoter        471..814
                     /note="Ashbya gossypii TEF promoter"
                     /locus_tag="TEF promoter"
                     /label="TEF promoter"
                     /ApEinfo_label="TEF promoter"
                     /ApEinfo_fwdcolor="#346ee0"
                     /ApEinfo_revcolor="#346ee0"
                     /ApEinfo_graphicformat="arrow_data {{0 1 2 0 0 -1} {} 0}
                     width 5 offset 0"
     CDS             815..1843
                     /codon_start=1
                     /gene="aph(4)-Ia"
                     /product="aminoglycoside phosphotransferase from E. coli"
                     /note="confers resistance to hygromycin"
                     /translation="MGKKPELTATSVEKFLIEKFDSVSDLMQLSEGEESRAFSFDVGG
                     R
                     GYVLRVNSCADGFYKDRYVYRHFASAALPIPEVLDIGEFSESLTYCISRRAQGVTLQD
                     L
                     PETELPAVLQPVAEAMDAIAAADLSQTSGFGPFGPQGIGQYTTWRDFICAIADPHVYH
                     W
                     QTVMDDTVSASVAQALDELMLWAEDCPEVRHLVHADFGSNNVLTDNGRITAVIDWSEA
                     M
                     FGDSQYEVANIFFWRPWLACMEQQTRYFERRHPELAGSPRLRAYMLRIGLDQLYQSLV
                     D
                     GNFDDAAWAQGRCDAIVRSGAGTVGRTQIARRSAAVWTDGCVEVLADSGNRRPSTRPR
                     A KE"
                     /locus_tag="HygR"
                     /label="HygR"
                     /ApEinfo_label="HygR"
                     /ApEinfo_fwdcolor="#e9d024"
                     /ApEinfo_revcolor="#e9d024"
                     /ApEinfo_graphicformat="arrow_data {{0 1 2 0 0 -1} {} 0}
                     width 5 offset 0"
     primer_bind     complement(1867..1885)
                     /note="CYC1 transcription termination signal, reverse
                     primer"
                     /locus_tag="CYC1"
                     /label="CYC1"
                     /ApEinfo_label="CYC1"
                     /ApEinfo_fwdcolor="#14c0bd"
                     /ApEinfo_revcolor="#4ec02b"
                     /ApEinfo_graphicformat="arrow_data {{0 1 2 0 0 -1} {} 0}
                     width 5 offset 0"
     terminator      1897..2086
                     /gene="S. cerevisiae CYC1"
                     /note="transcription terminator for CYC1"
                     /locus_tag="CYC1 terminator"
                     /label="CYC1 terminator"
                     /ApEinfo_label="CYC1 terminator"
                     /ApEinfo_fwdcolor="#9d1b1c"
                     /ApEinfo_revcolor="#9d1b1c"
                     /ApEinfo_graphicformat="arrow_data {{0 1 2 0 0 -1} {} 0}
                     width 5 offset 0"
     primer_bind     complement(2160..2179)
                     /note="T7 promoter, forward primer"
                     /locus_tag="T7"
                     /label="T7"
                     /ApEinfo_label="T7"
                     /ApEinfo_fwdcolor="#14c0bd"
                     /ApEinfo_revcolor="#4ec02b"
                     /ApEinfo_graphicformat="arrow_data {{0 1 2 0 0 -1} {} 0}
                     width 5 offset 0"
     promoter        complement(2161..2179)
                     /note="promoter for bacteriophage T7 RNA polymerase"
                     /locus_tag="T7 promoter"
                     /label="T7 promoter"
                     /ApEinfo_label="T7 promoter"
                     /ApEinfo_fwdcolor="#346ee0"
                     /ApEinfo_revcolor="#346ee0"
                     /ApEinfo_graphicformat="arrow_data {{0 1 2 0 0 -1} {} 0}
                     width 5 offset 0"
     primer_bind     complement(2266..2283)
                     /note="L4440 vector, forward primer"
                     /locus_tag="L4440"
                     /label="L4440"
                     /ApEinfo_label="L4440"
                     /ApEinfo_fwdcolor="#14c0bd"
                     /ApEinfo_revcolor="#4ec02b"
                     /ApEinfo_graphicformat="arrow_data {{0 1 2 0 0 -1} {} 0}
                     width 5 offset 0"
     rep_origin      complement(2437..3025)
                     /direction=LEFT
                     /note="high-copy-number ColE1/pMB1/pBR322/pUC origin of
                     replication"
                     /locus_tag="ori"
                     /label="ori"
                     /ApEinfo_label="ori"
                     /ApEinfo_fwdcolor="#999999"
                     /ApEinfo_revcolor="#999999"
                     /ApEinfo_graphicformat="arrow_data {{0 1 2 0 0 -1} {} 0}
                     width 5 offset 0"
     primer_bind     complement(2517..2536)
                     /note="pBR322 origin, forward primer"
                     /locus_tag="pBR322ori-F"
                     /label="pBR322ori-F"
                     /ApEinfo_label="pBR322ori-F"
                     /ApEinfo_fwdcolor="#14c0bd"
                     /ApEinfo_revcolor="#4ec02b"
                     /ApEinfo_graphicformat="arrow_data {{0 1 2 0 0 -1} {} 0}
                     width 5 offset 0"
     CDS             complement(3196..4056)
                     /codon_start=1
                     /gene="bla"
                     /product="beta-lactamase"
                     /note="confers resistance to ampicillin, carbenicillin,
                     and related antibiotics"
                     /translation="MSIQHFRVALIPFFAAFCLPVFAHPETLVKVKDAEDQLGARVGY
                     I
                     ELDLNSGKILESFRPEERFPMMSTFKVLLCGAVLSRIDAGQEQLGRRIHYSQNDLVEY
                     S
                     PVTEKHLTDGMTVRELCSAAITMSDNTAANLLLTTIGGPKELTAFLHNMGDHVTRLDR
                     W
                     EPELNEAIPNDERDTTMPVAMATTLRKLLTGELLTLASRQQLIDWMEADKVAGPLLRS
                     A
                     LPAGWFIADKSGAGERGSRGIIAALGPDGKPSRIVVIYTTGSQATMDERNRQIAEIGA
                     S LIKHW"
                     /locus_tag="AmpR"
                     /label="AmpR"
                     /ApEinfo_label="AmpR"
                     /ApEinfo_fwdcolor="#e9d024"
                     /ApEinfo_revcolor="#e9d024"
                     /ApEinfo_graphicformat="arrow_data {{0 1 2 0 0 -1} {} 0}
                     width 5 offset 0"
     primer_bind     3819..3838
                     /note="Ampicillin resistance gene, reverse primer"
                     /locus_tag="Amp-R"
                     /label="Amp-R"
                     /ApEinfo_label="Amp-R"
                     /ApEinfo_fwdcolor="#14c0bd"
                     /ApEinfo_revcolor="#4ec02b"
                     /ApEinfo_graphicformat="arrow_data {{0 1 2 0 0 -1} {} 0}
                     width 5 offset 0"
     promoter        complement(4057..4161)
                     /gene="bla"
                     /locus_tag="AmpR promoter"
                     /label="AmpR promoter"
                     /ApEinfo_label="AmpR promoter"
                     /ApEinfo_fwdcolor="#346ee0"
                     /ApEinfo_revcolor="#346ee0"
                     /ApEinfo_graphicformat="arrow_data {{0 1 2 0 0 -1} {} 0}
                     width 5 offset 0"
     primer_bind     4229..4247
                     /note="pBR322 vectors, upsteam of EcoRI site, forward
                     primer"
                     /locus_tag="pBRforEco"
                     /label="pBRforEco"
                     /ApEinfo_label="pBRforEco"
                     /ApEinfo_fwdcolor="#14c0bd"
                     /ApEinfo_revcolor="#4ec02b"
                     /ApEinfo_graphicformat="arrow_data {{0 1 2 0 0 -1} {} 0}
                     width 5 offset 0"
     primer_bind     complement(4285..4307)
                     /note="pGEX vectors, reverse primer"
                     /locus_tag="pGEX 3'"
                     /label="pGEX 3'"
                     /ApEinfo_label="pGEX 3'"
                     /ApEinfo_fwdcolor="#14c0bd"
                     /ApEinfo_revcolor="#4ec02b"
                     /ApEinfo_graphicformat="arrow_data {{0 1 2 0 0 -1} {} 0}
                     width 5 offset 0"
     primer_bind     4407..4426
                     /note="pRS vectors, use to sequence yeast selectable
                     marker"
                     /locus_tag="pRS-marker"
                     /label="pRS-marker"
                     /ApEinfo_label="pRS-marker"
                     /ApEinfo_fwdcolor="#14c0bd"
                     /ApEinfo_revcolor="#4ec02b"
                     /ApEinfo_graphicformat="arrow_data {{0 1 2 0 0 -1} {} 0}
                     width 5 offset 0"
     promoter        join(4507..4523,1..2)
                     /note="promoter for bacteriophage SP6 RNA polymerase"
                     /locus_tag="SP6 promoter"
                     /label="SP6 promoter"
                     /ApEinfo_label="SP6 promoter"
                     /ApEinfo_fwdcolor="#346ee0"
                     /ApEinfo_revcolor="#346ee0"
                     /ApEinfo_graphicformat="arrow_data {{0 1 2 0 0 -1} {} 0}
                     width 5 offset 0"
     primer_bind     join(4507..4523,1..1)
                     /note="SP6 promoter, forward primer"
                     /locus_tag="SP6"
                     /label="SP6"
                     /ApEinfo_label="SP6"
                     /ApEinfo_fwdcolor="#14c0bd"
                     /ApEinfo_revcolor="#4ec02b"
                     /ApEinfo_graphicformat="arrow_data {{0 1 2 0 0 -1} {} 0}
                     width 5 offset 0"
ORIGIN
        1 gaacgcggcc gccagctgaa gcttcgtacg ctgcaggtcg acggtgcagg cgccggggct
       61 ggtgctgggg caggtacccc taaagatcca gccaaacctc cggccaaggc acaagttgtg
      121 ggatggccac cggtgagatc ataccggaag aacgtgatgg tttcctgcca aaaatcaagc
      181 ggtggcccgg aggcggcggc gttcgtgaag gtatcacccg ggaaataccc atacgatgtt
      241 cctgactatg cgggctatcc ctatgacgtc ccggactatg caggatccta tccatatgac
      301 gttccagatt acgcttctag atacccatac gatgttcctg actatgcggg ctatccctat
      361 gacgtcccgg actatgcagg atcctatcca tatgacgttc cagattacgc ttaaaaaggc
      421 gcgccagatc tgtttagctt gcctcgtccc cgccgggtca cccggccagc gacatggagg
      481 cccagaatac cctccttgac agtcttgacg tgcgcagctc aggggcatga tgtgactgtc
      541 gcccgtacat ttagcccata catccccatg tataatcatt tgcatccata cattttgatg
      601 gccgcacggc gcgaagcaaa aattacggct cctcgctgcg gacctgcgag cagggaaacg
      661 ctcccctcac agacgcgttg aattgtcccc acgccgcgcc cctgtagaga aatataaaag
      721 gttaggattt gccactgagg ttcttctttc atatacttcc ttttaaaatc ttgctaggat
      781 acagttctca catcacatcc gaacataaac aaccatgggt aaaaagcctg aactcaccgc
      841 gacgtctgtc gagaagtttc tgatcgaaaa gttcgacagc gtctccgacc tgatgcagct
      901 ctcggagggc gaagaatctc gtgctttcag cttcgatgta ggagggcgtg gatatgtcct
      961 gcgggtaaat agctgcgccg atggtttcta caaagatcgt tatgtttatc ggcactttgc
     1021 atcggccgcg ctcccgattc cggaagtgct tgacattggg gaattcagcg agagcctgac
     1081 ctattgcatc tcccgccgtg cacagggtgt cacgttgcaa gacctgcctg aaaccgaact
     1141 gcccgctgtt ctgcagccgg tcgcggaggc catggatgcg atcgctgcgg ccgatcttag
     1201 ccagacgagc gggttcggcc cattcggacc gcaaggaatc ggtcaataca ctacatggcg
     1261 tgatttcata tgcgcgattg ctgatcccca tgtgtatcac tggcaaactg tgatggacga
     1321 caccgtcagt gcgtccgtcg cgcaggctct cgatgagctg atgctttggg ccgaggactg
     1381 ccccgaagtc cggcacctcg tgcacgcgga tttcggctcc aacaatgtcc tgacggacaa
     1441 tggccgcata acagcggtca ttgactggag cgaggcgatg ttcggggatt cccaatacga
     1501 ggtcgccaac atcttcttct ggaggccgtg gttggcttgt atggagcagc agacgcgcta
     1561 cttcgagcgg aggcatccgg agcttgcagg atcgccgcgg ctccgggcgt atatgctccg
     1621 cattggtctt gaccaactct atcagagctt ggttgacggc aatttcgatg atgcagcttg
     1681 ggcgcagggt cgatgcgacg caatcgtccg atccggagcc gggactgtcg ggcgtacaca
     1741 aatcgcccgc agaagcgcgg ccgtctggac cgatggctgt gtagaagtac tcgccgatag
     1801 tggaaaccga cgccccagca ctcgtccgag ggcaaaggaa taatctcgag tcatgtaatt
     1861 agttatgtca cgcttacatt cacgccctcc ccccacatcc gctctaaccg aaaaggaagg
     1921 agttagacaa cctgaagtct aggtccctat ttattttttt atagttatgt tagtattaag
     1981 aacgttattt atatttcaaa tttttctttt ttttctgtac agacgcgtgt acgcatgtaa
     2041 cattatactg aaaaccttgc ttgagaaggt tttgggacgc tcgaaggctt taacgagctc
     2101 gaattcatcg atgatatcag atccactagt ggcctatgcg gccgcggatc tgccggtctc
     2161 cctatagtga gtcgtattaa tttcgataag ccaggttaac ctgcattaat gaatcggcca
     2221 acgcgcgggg agaggcggtt tgcgtattgg gcgctcttcc gcttcctcgc tcactgactc
     2281 gctgcgctcg gtcgttcggc tgcggcgagc ggtatcagct cactcaaagg cggtaatacg
     2341 gttatccaca gaatcagggg ataacgcagg aaagaacatg tgagcaaaag gccagcaaaa
     2401 ggccaggaac cgtaaaaagg ccgcgttgct ggcgtttttc cataggctcc gcccccctga
     2461 cgagcatcac aaaaatcgac gctcaagtca gaggtggcga aacccgacag gactataaag
     2521 ataccaggcg tttccccctg gaagctccct cgtgcgctct cctgttccga ccctgccgct
     2581 taccggatac ctgtccgcct ttctcccttc gggaagcgtg gcgctttctc aatgctcacg
     2641 ctgtaggtat ctcagttcgg tgtaggtcgt tcgctccaag ctgggctgtg tgcacgaacc
     2701 ccccgttcag cccgaccgct gcgccttatc cggtaactat cgtcttgagt ccaacccggt
     2761 aagacacgac ttatcgccac tggcagcagc cactggtaac aggattagca gagcgaggta
     2821 tgtaggcggt gctacagagt tcttgaagtg gtggcctaac tacggctaca ctagaaggac
     2881 agtatttggt atctgcgctc tgctgaagcc agttaccttc ggaaaaagag ttggtagctc
     2941 ttgatccggc aaacaaacca ccgctggtag cggtggtttt tttgtttgca agcagcagat
     3001 tacgcgcaga aaaaaaggat ctcaagaaga tcctttgatc ttttctacgg ggtctgacgc
     3061 tcagtggaac gaaaactcac gttaagggat tttggtcatg agattatcaa aaaggatctt
     3121 cacctagatc cttttaaatt aaaaatgaag ttttaaatca atctaaagta tatatgagta
     3181 aacttggtct gacagttacc aatgcttaat cagtgaggca cctatctcag cgatctgtct
     3241 atttcgttca tccatagttg cctgactccc cgtcgtgtag ataactacga tacgggaggg
     3301 cttaccatct ggccccagtg ctgcaatgat accgcgagac ccacgctcac cggctccaga
     3361 tttatcagca ataaaccagc cagccggaag ggccgagcgc agaagtggtc ctgcaacttt
     3421 atccgcctcc atccagtcta ttaattgttg ccgggaagct agagtaagta gttcgccagt
     3481 taatagtttg cgcaacgttg ttgccattgc tacaggcatc gtggtgtcac gctcgtcgtt
     3541 tggtatggct tcattcagct ccggttccca acgatcaagg cgagttacat gatcccccat
     3601 gttgtgcaaa aaagcggtta gctccttcgg tcctccgatc gttgtcagaa gtaagttggc
     3661 cgcagtgtta tcactcatgg ttatggcagc actgcataat tctcttactg tcatgccatc
     3721 cgtaagatgc ttttctgtga ctggtgagta ctcaaccaag tcattctgag aatagtgtat
     3781 gcggcgaccg agttgctctt gcccggcgtc aatacgggat aataccgcgc cacatagcag
     3841 aactttaaaa gtgctcatca ttggaaaacg ttcttcgggg cgaaaactct caaggatctt
     3901 accgctgttg agatccagtt cgatgtaacc cactcgtgca cccaactgat cttcagcatc
     3961 ttttactttc accagcgttt ctgggtgagc aaaaacagga aggcaaaatg ccgcaaaaaa
     4021 gggaataagg gcgacacgga aatgttgaat actcatactc ttcctttttc aatattattg
     4081 aagcatttat cagggttatt gtctcatgag cggatacata tttgaatgta tttagaaaaa
     4141 taaacaaata ggggttccgc gcacatttcc ccgaaaagtg ccacctgacg tctaagaaac
     4201 cattattatc atgacattaa cctataaaaa taggcgtatc acgaggccct ttcgtctcgc
     4261 gcgtttcggt gatgacggtg aaaacctctg acacatgcag ctcccggaga cggtcacagc
     4321 ttgtctgtaa gcggatgccg ggagcagaca agcccgtcag ggcgcgtcag cgggtgttgg
     4381 cgggtgtcgg ggctggctta actatgcggc atcagagcag attgtactga gagtgcacca
     4441 tatggacata ttgtcgttag aacgcggcta caattaatac ataaccttat gtatcataca
     4501 catacgattt aggtgacact ata   
//
